>Addgene plasmid #228926 | sg_Snrnp48_i4-ipUSEPR-TR657 | addgene full sequence | sequence record 457048 | Addgene NGS Result
TCGACGGATCGGGAGATCTCCCGATCCCCTATGGTGCACTCTCAGTACAATCTGCTCTGATGCCGCATAG
TTAAGCCAGTATCTGCTCCCTGCTTGTGTGTTGGAGGTCGCTGAGTAGTGCGCGAGCAAAATTTAAGCTA
CAACAAGGCAAGGCTTGACCGACAATTGCATGAAGAATCTGCTTAGGGTTAGGCGTTTTGCGCTGCTTCG
CGATGTACGGGCCAGATATACGCGTTGACATTGATTATTGACTAGTTATTAATAGTAATCAATTACGGGG
TCATTAGTTCATAGCCCATATATGGAGTTCCGCGTTACATAACTTACGGTAAATGGCCCGCCTGGCTGAC
CGCCCAACGACCCCCGCCCATTGACGTCAATAATGACGTATGTTCCCATAGTAACGCCAATAGGGACTTT
CCATTGACGTCAATGGGTGGAGTATTTACGGTAAACTGCCCACTTGGCAGTACATCAAGTGTATCATATG
CCAAGTACGCCCCCTATTGACGTCAATGACGGTAAATGGCCCGCCTGGCATTATGCCCAGTACATGACCT
TATGGGACTTTCCTACTTGGCAGTACATCTACGTATTAGTCATCGCTATTACCATGGTGATGCGGTTTTG
GCAGTACATCAATGGGCGTGGATAGCGGTTTGACTCACGGGGATTTCCAAGTCTCCACCCCATTGACGTC
AATGGGAGTTTGTTTTGGCACCAAAATCAACGGGACTTTCCAAAATGTCGTAACAACTCCGCCCCATTGA
CGCAAATGGGCGGTAGGCGTGTACGGTGGGAGGTCTATATAAGCAGCGCGTTTTGCCTGTACTGGGTCTC
TCTGGTTAGACCAGATCTGAGCCTGGGAGCTCTCTGGCTAACTAGGGAACCCACTGCTTAAGCCTCAATA
AAGCTTGCCTTGAGTGCTTCAAGTAGTGTGTGCCCGTCTGTTGTGTGACTCTGGTAACTAGAGATCCCTC
AGACCCTTTTAGTCAGTGTGGAAAATCTCTAGCAGTGGCGCCCGAACAGGGACTTGAAAGCGAAAGGGAA
ACCAGAGGAGCTCTCTCGACGCAGGACTCGGCTTGCTGAAGCGCGCACGGCAAGAGGCGAGGGGCGGCGA
CTGGTGAGTACGCCAAAAATTTTGACTAGCGGAGGCTAGAAGGAGAGAGATGGGTGCGAGAGCGTCAGTA
TTAAGCGGGGGAGAATTAGATCGCGATGGGAAAAAATTCGGTTAAGGCCAGGGGGAAAGAAAAAATATAA
ATTAAAACATATAGTATGGGCAAGCAGGGAGCTAGAACGATTCGCAGTTAATCCTGGCCTGTTAGAAACA
TCAGAAGGCTGTAGACAAATACTGGGACAGCTACAACCATCCCTTCAGACAGGATCAGAAGAACTTAGAT
CATTATATAATACAGTAGCAACCCTCTATTGTGTGCATCAAAGGATAGAGATAAAAGACACCAAGGAAGC
TTTAGACAAGATAGAGGAAGAGCAAAACAAAAGTAAGACCACCGCACAGCAAGCGGCCGGCCGCTGATCT
TCAGACCTGGAGGAGGAGATATGAGGGACAATTGGAGAAGTGAATTATATAAATATAAAGTAGTAAAAAT
TGAACCATTAGGAGTAGCACCCACCAAGGCAAAGAGAAGAGTGGTGCAGAGAGAAAAAAGAGCAGTGGGA
ATAGGAGCTTTGTTCCTTGGGTTCTTGGGAGCAGCAGGAAGCACTATGGGCGCAGCGTCAATGACGCTGA
CGGTACAGGCCAGACAATTATTGTCTGGTATAGTGCAGCAGCAGAACAATTTGCTGAGGGCTATTGAGGC
GCAACAGCATCTGTTGCAACTCACAGTCTGGGGCATCAAGCAGCTCCAGGCAAGAATCCTGGCTGTGGAA
AGATACCTAAAGGATCAACAGCTCCTGGGGATTTGGGGTTGCTCTGGAAAACTCATTTGCACCACTGCTG
TGCCTTGGAATGCTAGTTGGAGTAATAAATCTCTGGAACAGATTTGGAATCACACGACCTGGATGGAGTG
GGACAGAGAAATTAACAATTACACAAGCTTAATACACTCCTTAATTGAAGAATCGCAAAACCAGCAAGAA
AAGAATGAACAAGAATTATTGGAATTAGATAAATGGGCAAGTTTGTGGAATTGGTTTAACATAACAAATT
GGCTGTGGTATATAAAATTATTCATAATGATAGTAGGAGGCTTGGTAGGTTTAAGAATAGTTTTTGCTGT
ACTTTCTATAGTGAATAGAGTTAGGCAGGGATATTCACCATTATCGTTTCAGACCCACCTCCCAACCCCG
AGGGGACCCGACAGGCCCGAAGGAATAGAAGAAGAAGGTGGAGAGAGAGACAGAGACAGATCCATTCGAT
TAGTGAACGGATCGGCACTGCGTGCGCCAATTCTGCAGACAAATGGCAGTATTCATCCACAATTTTAAAA
GAAAAGGGGGGATTGGGGGGTACAGTGCAGGGGAAAGAATAGTAGACATAATAGCAACAGACATACAAAC
TAAAGAATTACAAAAACAAATTACAAAAATTCAAAATTTTCGGGTTTATTACAGGGACAGCAGAGATCCA
GTTTGGTTAGTACCGGGCCCGGGTCGACTAGTGATCAGTGTGAGGGAGTGTAAAGCTGGTTTGAGGGCCT
ATTTCCCATGATTCCTTCATATTTGCATATACGATACAAGGCTGTTAGAGAGATAATTAGAATTAATTTG
ACTGTAAACACAAAGATATTAGTACAAAATACGTGACGTAGAAAGTAATAATTTCTTGGGTAGTTTGCAG
TTTTAAAATTATGTTTTAAAATGGACTATCATATGCTTACCGTAACTTGAAAGTATTTCGATTTCTTGGC
TTTATATATCTTGTGGAAAGGACGAAACACCGTCCCACGGCGAGAAGTCAGGTTTAAGAGCTATGCTGGA
AACAGCATAGCAAGTTTAAATAAGGCTAGTCCGTTATCAACTTGAAAAAGTGGCACCGAGTCGGTGCTTT
TTTAAACCGCTGTTCCTAGGAATCCCGAGGCCTTCGAGTGGCTCCGGTGCCCGTCAGTGGGCAGAGCGCA
CATCGCCCACAGTCCCCGAGAAGTTGGGGGGAGGGGTCGGCAATTGAACCGGTGCCTAGAGAAGGTGGCG
CGGGGTAAACTGGGAAAGTGATGTCGTGTACTGGCTCCGCCTTTTTCCCGAGGGTGGGGGAGAACCGTAT
ATAAGTGCAGTAGTCGCCGTGAACGTTCTTTTTCGCAACGGGTTTGCCGCCAGAACACAGGTGTCGTGAC
GCGGGACCCGACATTAGCGCTACAGCTTAAGCGGGCCACCATGACCGAGTACAAGCCCACGGTGCGCCTC
GCCACCCGCGACGACGTCCCCAGGGCCGTACGCACCCTCGCCGCCGCGTTCGCCGACTACCCCGCCACGC
GCCACACCGTCGATCCGGACCGCCACATCGAGCGGGTCACCGAGCTGCAAGAACTCTTCCTCACGCGCGT
CGGGCTCGACATCGGCAAGGTGTGGGTCGCGGACGACGGCGCCGCCGTGGCGGTCTGGACCACGCCGGAG
AGCGTCGAAGCGGGGGCGGTGTTCGCCGAGATCGGCCCGCGCATGGCCGAGTTGAGCGGTTCCCGGCTGG
CCGCGCAGCAACAGATGGAAGGCCTCCTGGCGCCGCACCGGCCCAAGGAGCCCGCGTGGTTCCTGGCCAC
CGTCGGAGTCTCGCCCGACCACCAGGGCAAGGGTCTGGGCAGCGCCGTCGTGCTCCCCGGAGTGGAGGCG
GCCGAGCGCGCCGGGGTGCCCGCCTTCCTGGAGACCTCCGCGCCCCGCAACCTCCCCTTCTACGAGCGGC
TCGGCTTCACCGTCACCGCCGACGTCGAGGTGCCCGAAGGACCGCGCACCTGGTGCATGACCCGCAAGCC
CGGTGCCGCTAGCGGCAGCGGCGCCACCAACTTCAGCCTGCTGAAGCAGGCCGGCGACGTGGAGGAGAAC
CCCGGCCCCGGATCCATGAGCGAGCTGATCACCGAGAACATGCACATGAAGCTGTACATGGAGGGCACCG
TGAACAACCACCACTTCAAGTGCACATCCGAGGGCGAAGGCAAGCCCTACGAGGGCACCCAGACCCAGAG
AATCAAGGTGGTCGAGGGCGGCCCTCTCCCCTTCGCCTTCGACATCCTGGCTACCAGCTTCATGTACGGC
AGTCACACCTTCATCAACCACACCCAGGGCATCCCCGACTTCTGGAAGCAGTCCTTCCCTGAGGGCTTCA
CATGGGAGAGAGTCACCACATACGAAGACGGGGGCGTGCTGACCGCTACCCAGGACACCAGCCTCCAGGA
CGGCTGCCTCATCTACAACGTCAAGATCAGAGGGGTGAACTTCCCATCCAACGGCCCTGTGATGCAGAAG
AAAACACTCGGCTGGGAGGCCCACACCGAGATGCTGTACCCCGCTGACGGCGGCCTGGAAGGCAGAACCG
CGCTGGCCCTGAAGCTCGTGGGCGGGGGCCACCTGATCTGCAACTTCAAGACCACATACAGATCCAAGAA
ACCCGCTAAGAACCTCAAGATGCCCGGCGTCTACTATGTGGACTACAGACTGGAAAGAATCAAGGAGGCC
GACAAAGAGACCTACGTCGAGCAGCACGAGGTGGCTGTGGCCAGATACTGCGACCTCCCTAGCAAACTGG
GGCACAAGCTTAATTAATCTAGACCGCGGCGCGCCCGATAATCAACCTCTGGATTACAAAATTTGTGAAA
GATTGACTGGTATTCTTAACTATGTTGCTCCTTTTACGCTATGTGGATACGCTGCTTTAATGCCTTTGTA
TCATGCTATTGCTTCCCGTATGGCTTTCATTTTCTCCTCCTTGTATAAATCCTGGTTGCTGTCTCTTTAT
GAGGAGTTGTGGCCCGTTGTCAGGCAACGTGGCGTGGTGTGCACTGTGTTTGCTGACGCAACCCCCACTG
GTTGGGGCATTGCCACCACCTGTCAGCTCCTTTCCGGGACTTTCGCTTTCCCCCTCCCTATTGCCACGGC
GGAACTCATCGCCGCCTGCCTTGCCCGCTGCTGGACAGGGGCTCGGCTGTTGGGCACTGACAATTCCGTG
GTGTTGTCGGGGAAATCATCGTCCTTTCCTTGGCTGCTCGCCTGTGTTGCCACCTGGATTCTGCGCGGGA
CGTCCTTCTGCTACGTCCCTTCGGCCCTCAATCCAGCGGACCTTCCTTCCCGCGGCCTGCTGCCGGCTCT
GCGGCCTCTTCCGCGTCTTCGCCTTCGCCCTCAGACGAGTCGGATCTCCCTTTGGGCCGCCTCCCCGCAT
CGATACCGTCGACCTCGATCGAGACCTAGAAAAACATGGAGCAATCACAAGTAGCAATACAGCAGCTACC
AATGCTGATTGTGCCTGGCTAGAAGCACAAGAGGAGGAGGAGGTGGGTTTTCCAGTCACACCTCAGGTAC
CTTTAAGACCAATGACTTACAAGGCAGCTGTAGATCTTAGCCACTTTTTAAAAGAAAAGGGGGGACTGGA
AGGGCTAATTCACTCCCAACGAAGACAAGATATCCTTGATCTGTGGATCTACCACACACAAGGCTACTTC
CCTGATTGGCAGAACTACACACCAGGGCCAGGGATCAGATATCCACTGACCTTTGGATGGTGCTACAAGC
TAGTACCAGTTGAGCAAGAGAAGGTAGAAGAAGCCAATGAAGGAGAGAACACCCGCTTGTTACACCCTGT
GAGCCTGCATGGGATGGATGACCCGGAGAGAGAAGTATTAGAGTGGAGGTTTGACAGCCGCCTAGCATTT
CATCACATGGCCCGAGAGCTGCATCCGGACTGTACTGGGTCTCTCTGGTTAGACCAGATCTGAGCCTGGG
AGCTCTCTGGCTAACTAGGGAACCCACTGCTTAAGCCTCAATAAAGCTTGCCTTGAGTGCTTCAAGTAGT
GTGTGCCCGTCTGTTGTGTGACTCTGGTAACTAGAGATCCCTCAGACCCTTTTAGTCAGTGTGGAAAATC
TCTAGCAGCATGTGAGCAAAAGGCCAGCAAAAGGCCAGGAACCGTAAAAAGGCCGCGTTGCTGGCGTTTT
TCCATAGGCTCCGCCCCCCTGACGAGCATCACAAAAATCGACGCTCAAGTCAGAGGTGGCGAAACCCGAC
AGGACTATAAAGATACCAGGCGTTTCCCCCTGGAAGCTCCCTCGTGCGCTCTCCTGTTCCGACCCTGCCG
CTTACCGGATACCTGTCCGCCTTTCTCCCTTCGGGAAGCGTGGCGCTTTCTCATAGCTCACGCTGTAGGT
ATCTCAGTTCGGTGTAGGTCGTTCGCTCCAAGCTGGGCTGTGTGCACGAACCCCCCGTTCAGCCCGACCG
CTGCGCCTTATCCGGTAACTATCGTCTTGAGTCCAACCCGGTAAGACACGACTTATCGCCACTGGCAGCA
GCCACTGGTAACAGGATTAGCAGAGCGAGGTATGTAGGCGGTGCTACAGAGTTCTTGAAGTGGTGGCCTA
ACTACGGCTACACTAGAAGAACAGTATTTGGTATCTGCGCTCTGCTGAAGCCAGTTACCTTCGGAAAAAG
AGTTGGTAGCTCTTGATCCGGCAAACAAACCACCGCTGGTAGCGGTGGTTTTTTTGTTTGCAAGCAGCAG
ATTACGCGCAGAAAAAAAGGATCTCAAGAAGATCCTTTGATCTTTTCTACGGGGTCTGACGCTCAGTGGA
ACGAAAACTCACGTTAAGGGATTTTGGTCATGAGATTATCAAAAAGGATCTTCACCTAGATCCTTTTAAA
TTAAAAATGAAGTTTTAAATCAATCTAAAGTATATATGAGTAAACTTGGTCTGACAGTTACCAATGCTTA
ATCAGTGAGGCACCTATCTCAGCGATCTGTCTATTTCGTTCATCCATAGTTGCCTGACTCCCCGTCGTGT
AGATAACTACGATACGGGAGGGCTTACCATCTGGCCCCAGTGCTGCAATGATACCGCGAGACCCACGCTC
ACCGGCTCCAGATTTATCAGCAATAAACCAGCCAGCCGGAAGGGCCGAGCGCAGAAGTGGTCCTGCAACT
TTATCCGCCTCCATCCAGTCTATTAATTGTTGCCGGGAAGCTAGAGTAAGTAGTTCGCCAGTTAATAGTT
TGCGCAACGTTGTTGCCATTGCTACAGGCATCGTGGTGTCACGCTCGTCGTTTGGTATGGCTTCATTCAG
CTCCGGTTCCCAACGATCAAGGCGAGTTACATGATCCCCCATGTTGTGCAAAAAAGCGGTTAGCTCCTTC
GGTCCTCCGATCGTTGTCAGAAGTAAGTTGGCCGCAGTGTTATCACTCATGGTTATGGCAGCACTGCATA
ATTCTCTTACTGTCATGCCATCCGTAAGATGCTTTTCTGTGACTGGTGAGTACTCAACCAAGTCATTCTG
AGAATAGTGTATGCGGCGACCGAGTTGCTCTTGCCCGGCGTCAATACGGGATAATACCGCGCCACATAGC
AGAACTTTAAAAGTGCTCATCATTGGAAAACGTTCTTCGGGGCGAAAACTCTCAAGGATCTTACCGCTGT
TGAGATCCAGTTCGATGTAACCCACTCGTGCACCCAACTGATCTTCAGCATCTTTTACTTTCACCAGCGT
TTCTGGGTGAGCAAAAACAGGAAGGCAAAATGCCGCAAAAAAGGGAATAAGGGCGACACGGAAATGTTGA
ATACTCATACTCTTCCTTTTTCAATATTATTGAAGCATTTATCAGGGTTATTGTCTCATGAGCGGATACA
TATTTGAATGTATTTAGAAAAATAAACAAATAGGGGTTCCGCGCACATTTCCCCGAAAAGTGCCACCTGA
CG
Features (pLannotate 1.2.2; 21 found; start..end, strand, type, name):
     30..82      -  misc_feature   bom (fragment): basis of mobility region from pBR322
    237..616     +  enhancer       CMV enhancer: human cytomegalovirus immediate early enhancer
    617..816     +  promoter       CMV promoter: human cytomegalovirus (CMV) immediate early promoter
    834..1014    +  LTR            5' LTR (truncated): truncated 5' long terminal repeat (LTR) from HIV-1
   1061..1186    +  misc_feature   HIV-1 Ψ: packaging signal of human immunodeficiency virus type 1
   1170..1508    +  CDS            HIV-1 gag (fragment): gag protein from human immunodeficiency virus 1; gag
   1683..1916    +  misc_feature   RRE: The Rev response element (RRE) of HIV-1 allows for Rev-dependent mRNA export from the nucleus to the cytoplasm.
   2293..2393    +  CDS            Rev (fragment): human immunodeficiency virus 1 (HIV-1) Rev protein; rev; enhances nuclear export of unspliced and incompletely spliced viral mRNAs
   2443..2560    +  misc_feature   cPPT/CTS: central polypurine tract and central termination sequence of HIV-1
   2653..2893    +  promoter       U6 promoter: RNA polymerase III promoter for human U6 snRNA
   2940..3007    +  misc_RNA       tracrRNA (fragment): trans-activating CRISPR RNA for the Streptococcus pyogenes CRISPR/Cas9 system
   3069..3280    +  promoter       EF-1α core promoter: core promoter for human elongation factor EF-1α
   3331..3927    +  CDS            PuroR (fragment): puromycin N-acetyltransferase; pac from Streptomyces; confers resistance to puromycin
   4006..4707    +  CDS            TagRFP657: far-red monomeric fluorescent protein with an emission peak at 657 nm (Morozova et al., 2010) derived from mKate
   4730..5318    +  misc_feature   WPRE: woodchuck hepatitis virus posttranscriptional regulatory element
   5319..5338    +  misc_feature   MCS (fragment): pBluescript multiple cloning site
   5340..5840    +  CDS            nef (fragment): NEF_HV1LA - Experimental evidence at protein level: Swiss-Prot protein existence level 1. Extracellular Nef protein targets CD4(+) T-lymphocytes for apoptosis by interacting with CXCR4 surface receptors. From Human immunodeficiency virus type 1 group M subtype B (isolate Lai) (HIV-1).
   5847..6027    +  LTR            5' LTR (truncated): truncated 5' long terminal repeat (LTR) from HIV-1
   6089..6677    -  rep_origin     ori: high-copy-number ColE1/pMB1/pBR322/pUC origin of replication
   6848..7708    -  CDS            AmpR: β-lactamase; bla; confers resistance to ampicillin, carbenicillin, and related antibiotics
   7709..7813    -  promoter       AmpR promoter: bla
