[The description below was written by a language model from this plasmid's Addgene catalogue record and pLannotate feature annotations shown in this document.]
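Description:
sg_Snrnp48_i4-ipUSEPR-TR657 is a lentiviral single-guide RNA expression plasmid built on the sgTR657_ipUSEPR backbone and carrying a guide directed against mouse Snrnp48. It is propagated in bacteria through a high-copy ColE1/pUC-type origin with ampicillin selection (β-lactamase under its own promoter). The annotated sequence record spans 7,842 nt. The viral portion has a CMV enhancer/promoter placed upstream of a truncated HIV-1 5' LTR, so that genomic RNA can be produced in packaging cells. This is followed by the Ψ packaging signal with an adjoining gag fragment, the Rev response element for Rev-dependent nuclear export, and the cPPT/CTS element that aids nuclear import of the reverse-transcribed genome. A second truncated LTR, preceded by a nef-derived fragment, closes the transfer cassette.

The payload consists of two expression units. A human U6 RNA polymerase III promoter drives the Snrnp48-targeting spacer fused to a Streptococcus pyogenes Cas9 scaffold, annotated here as a tracrRNA fragment. Downstream, an EF-1α core promoter drives a puromycin N-acetyltransferase coding sequence followed by the far-red fluorescent protein TagRFP657. The element linking these two reading frames is not annotated in the feature table. A WPRE after the reporter enhances transcript stability and expression. Transduced cells can therefore be selected with puromycin and tracked or sorted by far-red fluorescence.

No Cas9 coding sequence is annotated, so the nuclease must be supplied separately. The stated purpose is knockdown of Snrnp48 in mammalian cells. The record does not specify which Cas9 variant is intended as the partner.
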