Addgene plasmid #228926: sg_Snrnp48_i4-ipUSEPR-TR657
Purpose: Knockdown of Snrnp48 in mammalian cell
Depositing lab: Sika Zheng. Depositing organization: University of California, Riverside. Publication: Epistatic interactions between NMD and TRP53 control progenitor cell maintenance and brain size. Lin L, Zhao J, Kubota N, Li Z, Lam YL, Nguyen LP, Yang L, Pokharel SP, Blue SM, Yee BA, Chen R, Yeo GW, Chen CW, Chen L, Zheng S. Neuron. 2024 Jul 3;112(13):2157-2176.e12. doi: 10.1016/j.neuron.2024.04.006. Epub 2024 May 1. PubMed 38697111.
Backbone
  Vector backbone: sgTR657_ipUSEPR
  Vector type: Lentiviral
Growth in bacteria
  Bacterial resistance: Ampicillin, 100 μg/mL
  Growth temperature: 37°C
  Growth strain: NEB Stable
  Copy number: Unknown
Gene/Insert
  Gene/Insert name: sg_Snrnp48_i4
  gRNA/shRNA sequence: GTCCCACGGCGAGAAGTCAG
  Species: M. musculus (mouse)
  Entrez Gene: Snrnp48 (a.k.a. 1110050F08Rik, 6530403A03Rik, C6orf151)
Terms and licenses: Academic/Nonprofit Terms; Industry Terms: Not Available to Industry
How to cite: sg_Snrnp48_i4-ipUSEPR-TR657 was a gift from Sika Zheng (Addgene plasmid # 228926 ; http://n2t.net/addgene:228926 ; RRID:Addgene_228926)
